>Addgene plasmid #187855 | pSuper-si-MAPRE1 | addgene full sequence | sequence record 369879 | Addgene NGS Result
G
[124 nt withheld, positions 2-125]
C
[91 nt withheld, positions 127-217]
A
[49 nt withheld, positions 219-267]
CCTTTGACGTTGGAGTCCACGTTCTTT
[37 nt withheld, positions 295-331]
ACCCTATCTCGGTCTATTCTTTTGATTTATAAGGGATTTTGCCGATTTCGGCCTATTGGTTAAAAAAATG
AGCTGATTTAACAAAAATTTAACGCGAATTTTAACAAAATATTAACGCTTACAATTTCCATTCGCCATTC
AGGCTGCGCAACTGTTGGGAAGGGCGATCGGTGCGGGCCTCTTCGCTATTACGCCAGCTGGCGAAAGGGG
GATGTGCTGCAAGGCGATTAAGTTGGGTAACGCCAGGGTTTTCCCAGTCACGACGTTGTAAAACGACGGC
CAGTGAGCGCGCGTAATACGACTCACTATAGGGCGAATTGGGTACCCGGGATCTAGAAAAAAACTCGAGG
CGACTGCCTTGAAGAAAGTGAATTGTGAAGCCACAGAAATTCACTTTCTTTAAGGTAGCTGCCTCGAGGT
CGACGGTATCGATAAGCTTAGATCTGTGGTCTCATACAGAACTTATAAGATTCCCAAATCCAAAGACATT
TCACGTTTATGGTGATTTCCCAGAACACATAGCGACATGCAAATATTGCAGGGCGCCACTCCCCTGTCCC
TCACAGCCATCTTCCTGCCAGGGCGCACGCGCGCTGGGTGTTCCCGCCTAGTGACACTGGGCCCGCGATT
CCTTGGAGCGGGTTGATGACGTCAGCGTTCGAATTCCTGCAGCCCGGGGGATCCACTAGTTCTAGAGCGG
CCGCCACCGCGGTGGAGCTCCAGCTTTTGTTCCCTTTAGTGAGGGTTAATTGCGCGCTTGGCGTAATCAT
GGTCATAGCTGTTTCCTGTGTGAAATTGTTATCCGCTCACAATTCCACACAACATACGAGCCGGAAGCAT
AAAGTGTAAAGCCTGGGGTGCCTAATGAGTGAGCTAACTCACATTAATTGCGTTGCGCTCACTGCCCGCT
TTCCAGTCGGGAAACCTGTCGTGCCAGCTGCATTAATGAATCGGCCAACGCGCGGGGAGAGGCGGTTTGC
GTATTGGGCGCTCTTCCGCTTCCTCGCTCACTGACTCGCTGCGCTCGGTCGTTCGGCTGCGGCGAGCGGT
ATCAGCTCACTCAAAGGCGGTAATACGGTTATCCACAGAATCAGGGGATAACGCAGGAAAGAACATGTGA
GCAAAAGGCCAGCAAAAGGCCAGGAACCGTAAAAAGGCCGCGTTGCTGGCGTTTTTCCATAGGCTCCGCC
CCCCTGACGAGCATCACAAAAATCGACGCTCAAGTCAGAGGTGGCGAAACCCGACAGGACTATAAAGATA
CCAGGCGTTTCCCCCTGGAAGCTCCCTCGTGCGCTCTCCTGTTCCGACCCTGCCGCTTACCGGATACCTG
TCCGCCTTTCTCCCTTCGGGAAGCGTGGCGCTTTCTCATAGCTCACGCTGTAGGTATCTCAGTTCGGTGT
AGGTCGTTCGCTCCAAGCTGGGCTGTGTGCACGAACCCCCCGTTCAGCCCGACCGCTGCGCCTTATCCGG
TAACTATCGTCTTGAGTCCAACCCGGTAAGACACGACTTATCGCCACTGGCAGCAGCCACTGGTAACAGG
ATTAGCAGAGCGAGGTATGTAGGCGGTGCTACAGAGTTCTTGAAGTGGTGGCCTAACTACGGCTACACTA
GAAGAACAGTATTTGGTATCTGCGCTCTGCTGAAGCCAGTTACCTTCGGAAAAAGAGTTGGTAGCTCTTG
ATCCGGCAAACAAACCACCGCTGGTAGCGGTGGTTTTTTTGTTTGCAAGCAGCAGATTACGCGCAGAAAA
AAAGGATCTCAAGAAGATCCTTTGATCTTTTCTACGGGGTCTGACGCTCAGTGGAACGAAAACTCACGTT
AAGGGATTTTGGTCATGAGATTATCAAAAAGGATCTTCACCTAGATCCTTTTAAATTAAAAATGAAGTTT
TAAATCAATCTAAAGTATATATGAGTAAACTTGGTCTGACAGTTACCAATGCTTAATCAGTGAGGCACCT
ATCTCAGCGATCTGTCTATTTCGTTCATCCATAGTTGCCTGACTCCCCGTCGTGTAGATAACTACGATAC
GGGAGGGCTTACCATCTGGCCCCAGTGCTGCAATGATACCGCGAGACCCACGCTCACCGGCTCCAGATTT
ATCAGCAATAAACCAGCCAGCCGGAAGGGCCGAGCGCAGAAGTGGTCCTGCAACTTTATCCGCCTCCATC
CAGTCTATTAATTGTTGCCGGGAAGCTAGAGTAAGTAGTTCGCCAGTTAATAGTTTGCGCAACGTTGTTG
CCATTGCTACAGGCATCGTGGTGTCACGCTCGTCGTTTGGTATGGCTTCATTCAGCTCCGGTTCCCAACG
ATCAAGGCGAGTTACATGATCCCCCATGTTGTGCAAAAAAGCGGTTAGCTCCTTCGGTCCTCCGATCGTT
GTCAGAAGTAAGTTGGCCGCAGTGTTATCACTCATGGTTATGGCAGCACTGCATAATTCTCTTACTGTCA
TGCCATCCGTAAGATGCTTTTCTGTGACTGGTGAGTACTCAACCAAGTCATTCTGAGAATAGTGTATGCG
GCGACCGAGTTGCTCTTGCCCGGCGTCAATACGGGATAATACCGCGCCACATAGCAGAACTTTAAAAGTG
CTCATCATTGGAAAACGTTCTTCGGGGCGAAAACTCTCAAGGATCTTACCGCTGTTGAGATCCAGTTCGA
TGTAACCCACTCGTGCACCCAACTGATCTTCAGCATCTTTTACTTTCACCAGCGTTTCTGGGTGAGCAAA
AACAGGAAGGCAAAATGCCGCAAAAAAGGGAATAAGGGCGACACGGAAATGTTGAATACTCATACTCTTC
CTTTTTCAATATTATTGAAGCATTTATCAGGGTTATTGTCTCATGAGCGGATACATATTTGAATGTATTT
AGAAAAATAAACAAATAGGGGTTCCGCGCACATTTCCCCGAAAAGTGCCACCT
Features (pLannotate 1.2.2; 14 found; start..end, strand, type, name):
      2..360     +  rep_origin     f1 ori (sequence partly withheld): f1 bacteriophage origin of replication; arrow indicates direction of (+) strand synthesis
    462..617     -  CDS            lacZα (fragment): LacZα fragment of β-galactosidase; lacZ fragment
    625..643     +  promoter       T7 promoter: promoter for bacteriophage T7 RNA polymerase
    743..770     -  misc_feature   MCS (fragment): pBluescript multiple cloning site
    777..991     -  promoter       H1 promoter: human H1 RNA promoter
    990..1051    -  misc_feature   MCS (fragment): pBluescript multiple cloning site
   1064..1082    -  promoter       T3 promoter: promoter for bacteriophage T3 RNA polymerase
   1127..1143    -  protein_bind   lac operator: The lac repressor binds to the lac operator to inhibit transcription in E. coli. This inhibition can be relieved by adding lactose or isopropyl-β-D-thiogalactopyranoside (IPTG). lac repressor encoded by lacI
   1151..1181    -  promoter       lac promoter: promoter for the E. coli lac operon
   1196..1217    -  protein_bind   CAP binding site: CAP binding activates transcription in the presence of cAMP. E. coli catabolite activator protein
   1230..1322    -  CDS            lacI (fragment): lac repressor; lacI; The lac repressor binds to the lac operator to inhibit transcription in E. coli. This inhibition can be relieved by adding lactose or isopropyl-β-D-thiogalactopyranoside (IPTG).
   1505..2093    -  rep_origin     ori: high-copy-number ColE1/pMB1/pBR322/pUC origin of replication
   2264..3124    -  CDS            AmpR: β-lactamase; bla; confers resistance to ampicillin, carbenicillin, and related antibiotics
   3125..3229    -  promoter       AmpR promoter: bla
