[The description below was written by a language model from this plasmid's Addgene catalogue record and pLannotate feature annotations shown in this document.]
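Description:
pSuper-si-MAPRE1 is a small (about 3.3 kb) mammalian RNA-interference plasmid built on the pSuper backbone, designed to knock down human MAPRE1, the gene also known as EB1. The feature table shows the pBluescript-derived architecture typical of this vector family: a high-copy ColE1/pUC-type origin for propagation in E. coli, an ampicillin resistance gene (β-lactamase) with its own promoter for bacterial selection, and an f1 phage origin that can support single-stranded DNA production. Remnants of the lacZα region, the lac promoter and operator, a CAP binding site, a short lacI fragment, and flanking T7 and T3 promoters are carried over from the parental cloning vector and play no role in the knockdown function. No mammalian selection marker or reporter is annotated, so delivery would presumably be by transient transfection, although the record does not say how it is introduced into cells.

The functional unit is the human H1 RNA promoter, an RNA polymerase III promoter embedded within the split pBluescript multiple cloning site. In pSuper-type vectors, a hairpin-encoding oligonucleotide is placed directly downstream of H1, producing a short transcript with defined ends that is processed by the cellular RNAi machinery into an siRNA. The MAPRE1-targeting insert is not annotated as a separate feature, but the unannotated gap downstream of the H1 promoter on the same strand is where it would be expected to lie. The insert was introduced by restriction cloning, though the sites used are not recorded. The plasmid is intended for depleting MAPRE1 in human cells for loss-of-function studies.
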