Addgene plasmid #187855: pSuper-si-MAPRE1
Purpose: a human siRNA-expressing plasmid targeting MAPRE1
Depositing lab: Yan Zeng. Depositing organization: Nanjing Agricultural University.
Backbone
  Vector backbone: pSuper
  Vector type: Mammalian Expression
Growth in bacteria
  Bacterial resistance: Ampicillin, 100 μg/mL
  Growth temperature: 37°C
  Growth strain: DH5alpha
  Copy number: High Copy
Gene/Insert
  Gene/Insert name: si-MAPRE1
  gRNA/shRNA sequence: UGCCUUGAAGAAAGUGAAUU
  Species: H. sapiens (human)
  Entrez Gene: MAPRE1 (a.k.a. EB1)
  Cloning method: Restriction Enzyme; 5′ cloning site unknown (unknown if destroyed)
Terms and licenses: Academic/Nonprofit Terms; Industry Terms: Not Available to Industry
How to cite: pSuper-si-MAPRE1 was a gift from Yan Zeng (Addgene plasmid # 187855 ; http://n2t.net/addgene:187855 ; RRID:Addgene_187855)
